Addgene plasmid #222057: pVP227
Purpose: GreenGate AF bridge module containing filller sequence.
Depositing lab: Wayne Parrott. Depositing organization: University of Georgia. Publication: MultiGreen: A multiplexing architecture for GreenGate cloning. Pennetti VJ, LaFayette PR, Parrott WA. PLoS One. 2024 Sep 18;19(9):e0306008. doi: 10.1371/journal.pone.0306008. eCollection 2024. PubMed 39292669.
Backbone
  Vector backbone: pGGC000
  Vector type: Synthetic Biology ; GreenGate compatible cloning vector
Growth in bacteria
  Bacterial resistance: Ampicillin, 100 μg/mL
  Growth temperature: 37°C
  Growth strain: DH5alpha
  Copy number: High Copy
Gene/Insert
  Gene/Insert name: Filler
  Species: Synthetic
  Cloning method: Golden Gate
  Sequencing primers: 5′ n/a
Terms and licenses: Academic/Nonprofit Terms; Industry Terms
How to cite: pVP227 was a gift from Wayne Parrott (Addgene plasmid # 222057 ; http://n2t.net/addgene:222057 ; RRID:Addgene_222057)
