[The description below was written by a language model from this plasmid's Addgene catalogue record and pLannotate feature annotations shown in this document.]
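Description:
pVP227 is a small (about 2.7 kb) GreenGate-compatible entry module built on the pGGC000 backbone as part of the MultiGreen multiplexing extension of the GreenGate plant cloning system. It is described as an "AF bridge" module carrying a synthetic filler sequence. In GreenGate nomenclature, the letters A through F denote the defined overhangs that order the modules in a type IIS (Golden Gate) assembly. An A-to-F bridge would therefore be expected to span the whole module series with a single non-functional placeholder rather than a promoter, coding sequence, terminator and marker, although the record does not spell out the overhangs or the exact role of the part within the MultiGreen workflow. The filler is listed as synthetic and was inserted by Golden Gate cloning. Its length and composition are not stated.

The annotated features are almost entirely backbone. An ampicillin resistance gene (bla) with its own promoter provides selection in E. coli, and a high-copy ColE1/pUC-type origin provides replication, consistent with the high-copy designation. The cloning region lies downstream of a CAP binding site, lac promoter and lac operator, and is flanked by opposing SP6 and T7 promoters, with a lacZα fragment immediately beyond. The filler itself is not annotated and presumably occupies the short unannotated interval between the SP6 and T7 sites. Fragments of lacI, bom and rop are vestigial remnants of the parental cloning vector. There are no plant expression elements, reporters or tags, so the plasmid serves purely as a donor part for assembling GreenGate constructs.
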