Features (pLannotate 1.2.2; 12 found; start..end, strand, type, name):
     96..200     +  promoter       AmpR promoter: bla
    201..1061    +  CDS            AmpR: β-lactamase; bla; confers resistance to ampicillin, carbenicillin, and related antibiotics
   1232..1820    +  rep_origin     ori: high-copy-number ColE1/pMB1/pBR322/pUC origin of replication
   2003..2095    +  CDS            lacI (fragment): lac repressor; lacI; The lac repressor binds to the lac operator to inhibit transcription in E. coli. This inhibition can be relieved by adding lactose or isopropyl-β-D-thiogalactopyranoside (IPTG).
   2108..2129    +  protein_bind   CAP binding site: CAP binding activates transcription in the presence of cAMP. E. coli catabolite activator protein
   2144..2174    +  promoter       lac promoter: promoter for the E. coli lac operon
   2182..2198    +  protein_bind   lac operator: The lac repressor binds to the lac operator to inhibit transcription in E. coli. This inhibition can be relieved by adding lactose or isopropyl-β-D-thiogalactopyranoside (IPTG). lac repressor encoded by lacI
   2212..2230    +  promoter       SP6 promoter: promoter for bacteriophage SP6 RNA polymerase
   2318..2336    -  promoter       T7 promoter: promoter for bacteriophage T7 RNA polymerase
   2338..2490    +  CDS            lacZα (fragment): LacZα fragment of β-galactosidase; lacZ fragment
   2496..2595    -  misc_feature   bom (fragment): basis of mobility region from pBR322
   2697..1       -  CDS            rop (fragment) (across the origin): Rop protein, which maintains plasmids at low copy number; rop
>Addgene plasmid #222057 | pVP227 | addgene full sequence | sequence record 437923 | Addgene NGS Result
GACGAAAGGGCCTCGTGATACGCCTATTTTTATAGGTTAATGTCATGATAATAATGGTTTCTTAGACGTC
AGGTGGCACTTTTCGGGGAAATGTGCGCGGAACCCCTATTTGTTTATTTTTCTAAATACATTCAAATATG
TATCCGCTCATGAGACAATAACCCTGATAAATGCTTCAATAATATTGAAAAAGGAAGAGTATGAGTATTC
AACATTTCCGTGTCGCCCTTATTCCCTTTTTTGCGGCATTTTGCCTTCCTGTTTTTGCTCACCCAGAAAC
GCTGGTGAAAGTAAAAGATGCTGAAGATCAGTTGGGTGCACGAGTGGGTTACATCGAACTGGATCTCAAC
AGCGGTAAGATCCTTGAGAGTTTTCGCCCCGAAGAACGTTTTCCAATGATGAGCACTTTTAAAGTTCTGC
TATGTGGCGCGGTATTATCCCGTATTGACGCCGGGCAAGAGCAACTCGGTCGCCGCATACACTATTCTCA
GAATGACTTGGTTGAGTACTCACCAGTCACAGAAAAGCATCTTACGGATGGCATGACAGTAAGAGAATTA
TGCAGTGCTGCCATAACCATGAGTGATAACACTGCGGCCAACTTACTTCTGACAACGATCGGAGGACCGA
AGGAGCTAACCGCTTTTTTGCACAACATGGGGGATCATGTAACTCGCCTTGATCGTTGGGAACCGGAGCT
GAATGAAGCCATACCAAACGACGAGCGTGACACCACGATGCCTGTAGCAATGGCAACAACGTTGCGCAAA
CTATTAACTGGCGAACTACTTACTCTAGCTTCCCGGCAACAATTAATAGACTGGATGGAGGCGGATAAAG
TTGCAGGACCACTTCTGCGCTCGGCCCTTCCGGCTGGCTGGTTTATTGCTGATAAATCTGGAGCCGGTGA
GCGTGGCTCTCGAGGTATCATTGCAGCACTGGGGCCAGATGGTAAGCCCTCCCGTATCGTAGTTATCTAC
ACGACGGGGAGTCAGGCAACTATGGATGAACGAAATAGACAGATCGCTGAGATAGGTGCCTCACTGATTA
AGCATTGGTAACTGTCAGACCAAGTTTACTCATATATACTTTAGATTGATTTAAAACTTCATTTTTAATT
TAAAAGGATCTAGGTGAAGATCCTTTTTGATAATCTCATGACCAAAATCCCTTAACGTGAGTTTTCGTTC
CACTGAGCGTCAGACCCCGTAGAAAAGATCAAAGGATCTTCTTGAGATCCTTTTTTTCTGCGCGTAATCT
GCTGCTTGCAAACAAAAAAACCACCGCTACCAGCGGTGGTTTGTTTGCCGGATCAAGAGCTACCAACTCT
TTTTCCGAAGGTAACTGGCTTCAGCAGAGCGCAGATACCAAATACTGTTCTTCTAGTGTAGCCGTAGTTA
GGCCACCACTTCAAGAACTCTGTAGCACCGCCTACATACCTCGCTCTGCTAATCCTGTTACCAGTGGCTG
CTGCCAGTGGCGATAAGTCGTGTCTTACCGGGTTGGACTCAAGACGATAGTTACCGGATAAGGCGCAGCG
GTCGGGCTGAACGGGGGGTTCGTGCACACAGCCCAGCTTGGAGCGAACGACCTACACCGAACTGAGATAC
CTACAGCGTGAGCTATGAGAAAGCGCCACGCTTCCCGAAGGGAGAAAGGCGGACAGGTATCCGGTAAGCG
GCAGGGTCGGAACAGGAGAGCGCACGAGGGAGCTTCCAGGGGGAAACGCCTGGTATCTTTATAGTCCTGT
CGGGTTTCGCCACCTCTGACTTGAGCGTCGATTTTTGTGATGCTCGTCAGGGGGGCGGAGCCTATGGAAA
AACGCCAGCAACGCGGCCTTTTTACGGTTCCTGGCCTTTTGCTGGCCTTTTGCTCACATGTTCTTTCCTG
CGTTATCCCCTGATTCTGTGGATAACCGTATTACCGCCTTTGAGTGAGCTGATACCGCTCGCCGCAGCCG
AACGACCGAGCGCAGCGAGTCAGTGAGCGAGGAAGCGGAAGAGCGCCCAATACGCAAACCGCCTCTCCCC
GCGCGTTGGCCGATTCATTAATGCAGCTGGCACGACAGGTTTCCCGACTGGAAAGCGGGCAGTGAGCGCA
ACGCAATTAATGTGAGTTAGCTCACTCATTAGGCACCCCAGGCTTTACACTTTATGCTTCCGGCTCGTAT
GTTGTGTGGAATTGTGAGCGGATAACAATTTCACACGAGCTATTTAGGTGACACTATAGAAGTGAAGCTT
GGTCTCAACCTCCTTCATCCTTATCGAAGCTTGCTGCCAATGATTAGGATTATTGCACTATGAGACCGAA
TTCTCGCCCTATAGTGAGTCGTATTACCTGGCCGTCGTTTTACAACGTCGTGACTGGGAAAACCCTGGCG
TTACCCAACTTAATCGCCTTGCAGCACATCCCCCTTTCGCCAGCTGGCGTAATAGCGAAGAGGCCCGCAC
CGATCGCCCTTCCCAACAGTTGCGCAGCCTGAATGGCGAATGGCGCCTGATGCGGTATTTTCTCCTTACG
CATCTGTGCGGTATTTCACACCGCATATGGTGCACTCTCAGTACAATCTGCTCTGATGCCGCATAGTTAA
GCCAGCCCCGACACCCGCCAACACCCGCTGACGCGCCCTGACGGGCTTGTCTGCTCCCGGCATCCGCTTA
CAGACAAGCTGTGACCGTCTCCGGGAGCTGCATGTGTCAGAGGTTTTCACCGTCATCACCGAAACGCGCG
A
